Addgene plasmid #162552: px330-Pten-2
Purpose: sgRNA targeting Pten
Depositing lab: Amaia Lujambio. Depositing organization: Icahn School of Medicine at Mount Sinai. Publication: Cooperation between distinct cancer driver genes underlies inter-tumor heterogeneity in hepatocellular carcinoma. Molina-Sanchez P, Ruiz de Galarreta M, Yao MA, Lindblad KE, Bresnahan E, Bitterman E, Martin TC, Rubenstein T, Nie K, Golas J, Choudhary S, Barcena-Varela M, Elmas A, Miguela V, Ding Y, Kan Z, Grinspan LT, Huang KL, Parsons RE, Shields DJ, Rollins RA, Lujambio A. Gastroenterology. 2020 Aug 16. pii: S0016-5085(20)35054-X. doi: 10.1053/j.gastro.2020.08.015. PubMed 32814112.
Backbone
  Vector backbone: px330
  Backbone manufacturer: Feng Zhang lab (Addgene plasmid # 42230)
  Backbone size w/o insert (bp): 8500
  Vector type: Mammalian Expression
Growth in bacteria
  Bacterial resistance: Ampicillin, 100 μg/mL
  Growth temperature: 37°C
  Growth strain: NEB Stable
  Copy number: Unknown
Gene/Insert
  Gene/Insert name: sgRNA targeting Pten
  gRNA/shRNA sequence: AAACAAAAGGAGATATCAAG
  Species: M. musculus (mouse)
  Mutation: None
  Entrez Gene: Pten (a.k.a. 2310035O07Rik, A130070J02Rik, B430203M17Rik, MMAC1, PTENbeta, TEP1)
  Promoter: U6
  Cloning method: Restriction Enzyme; 5′ cloning site BbsI (destroyed during cloning); 3′ cloning site BbsI (destroyed during cloning)
  Sequencing primers: 5′ hU6-F
Terms and licenses: Academic/Nonprofit Terms; Industry Terms: Not Available to Industry
How to cite: px330-Pten-2 was a gift from Amaia Lujambio (Addgene plasmid # 162552 ; http://n2t.net/addgene:162552 ; RRID:Addgene_162552)
