[The description below was written by a language model from this plasmid's Addgene catalogue record and pLannotate feature annotations shown in this document.]
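Description:
px330-Pten-2 is a mammalian expression plasmid built on the px330 backbone, an all-in-one CRISPR/Cas9 vector that delivers both a single guide RNA and Streptococcus pyogenes Cas9 from one molecule. The sequenced record is about 8.5 kb. In bacteria it is maintained through a high-copy ColE1/pUC-type origin and selected with ampicillin via the β-lactamase gene. An f1 phage origin is also present, along with small annotated fragments of bom and rop that appear to be backbone remnants. No mammalian selection marker or fluorescent reporter is annotated, so the plasmid is suited to transient delivery rather than to drug selection of transfected cells.

The payload consists of two expression units. A human U6 RNA polymerase III promoter drives a 20-nt guide against mouse Pten, which was cloned into the BbsI sites (destroyed in the process) immediately upstream of the SpCas9 gRNA scaffold. A partial second scaffold annotation follows it. Downstream, a hybrid CBh-type promoter (CMV enhancer, chicken β-actin promoter and a hybrid intron) drives Cas9. The annotation splits the Cas9 coding sequence into adjoining N- and C-terminal portions, but these form one continuous coding region, which is fused at its C-terminus to a nucleoplasmin nuclear localization signal and terminated by the bGH polyadenylation signal. Only a single AAV2 ITR is annotated, so the table does not show an ITR-flanked cassette of the kind needed for AAV packaging.

The stated purpose is expression of an sgRNA targeting Pten, so Cas9 cutting at this tumour suppressor locus would be expected to produce disruptive indels in mouse cells. The associated publication concerns cooperation between cancer driver genes in hepatocellular carcinoma, which suggests use in modelling Pten loss in liver tumours, although the record does not describe the delivery method.
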