Features (pLannotate 1.2.2; 18 found; start..end, strand, type, name):
      1..241     +  promoter       U6 promoter: RNA polymerase III promoter for human U6 snRNA
    271..346     +  misc_RNA       gRNA scaffold: guide RNA scaffold for the Streptococcus pyogenes CRISPR/Cas9 system
    353..396     +  misc_RNA       gRNA scaffold (fragment): guide RNA scaffold for the Streptococcus pyogenes CRISPR/Cas9 system
    443..728     +  enhancer       CMV enhancer: human cytomegalovirus immediate early enhancer; contains an 18-bp deletion relative to the standard CMV enhancer
    730..1007    +  promoter       chicken β-actin promoter: No description available
   1008..1235    +  intron         hybrid intron: hybrid between chicken β-actin (CBA) and minute virus of mice (MMV) introns (Gray et al., 2011)
   1373..2974    +  CDS            Cas9(N): N-terminal portion of Streptococcus pyogenes Cas9 (Zetsche et al., 2015)
   2975..5473    +  CDS            Cas9(C): C-terminal portion of Streptococcus pyogenes Cas9 (Zetsche et al., 2015)
   5474..5521    +  CDS            nucleoplasmin NLS: bipartite nuclear localization signal from nucleoplasmin
   5555..5666    +  polyA_signal   bGH poly(A) signal: bovine growth hormone polyadenylation signal
   5771..5911    +  repeat_region  AAV2 ITR: inverted terminal repeat of adeno-associated virus serotype 2 inverted
   5916..5967    -  misc_feature   bom (fragment): basis of mobility region from pBR322
   5986..6441    +  rep_origin     f1 ori (sequence partly withheld): f1 bacteriophage origin of replication; arrow indicates direction of (+) strand synthesis
   6442..6491    -  misc_feature   bom (fragment): basis of mobility region from pBR322
   6593..6628    -  CDS            rop (fragment): Rop protein, which maintains plasmids at low copy number; rop
   6723..6827    +  promoter       AmpR promoter: bla
   6828..7688    +  CDS            AmpR: β-lactamase; bla; confers resistance to ampicillin, carbenicillin, and related antibiotics
   7859..8447    +  rep_origin     ori: high-copy-number ColE1/pMB1/pBR322/pUC origin of replication
>Addgene plasmid #162552 | px330-Pten-2 | addgene full sequence | sequence record 324910 | Addgene NGS Result
GAGGGCCTATTTCCCATGATTCCTTCATATTTGCATATACGATACAAGGCTGTTAGAGAGATAATTGGAA
TTAATTTGACTGTAAACACAAAGATATTAGTACAAAATACGTGACGTAGAAAGTAATAATTTCTTGGGTA
GTTTGCAGTTTTAAAATTATGTTTTAAAATGGACTATCATATGCTTACCGTAACTTGAAAGTATTTCGAT
TTCTTGGCTTTATATATCTTGTGGAAAGGACGAAACACCGAAACAAAAGGAGATATCAAGGTTTTAGAGC
TAGAAATAGCAAGTTAAAATAAGGCTAGTCCGTTATCAACTTGAAAAAGTGGCACCGAGTCGGTGCTTTT
TTGTTTTAGAGCTAGAAATAGCAAGTTAAAATAAGGCTAGTCCGTTTTTAGCGCGTGCGCCAATTCTGCA
GACAAATGGCTCTAGAGGTACCCGTTACATAACTTACGGTAAATGGCCCGCCTGGCTGACCGCCCAACGA
CCCCCGCCCATTGACGTCAATAGTAACGCCAATAGGGACTTTCCATTGACGTCAATGGGTGGAGTATTTA
CGGTAAACTGCCCACTTGGCAGTACATCAAGTGTATCATATGCCAAGTACGCCCCCTATTGACGTCAATG
ACGGTAAATGGCCCGCCTGGCATTGTGCCCAGTACATGACCTTATGGGACTTTCCTACTTGGCAGTACAT
CTACGTATTAGTCATCGCTATTACCATGGTCGAGGTGAGCCCCACGTTCTGCTTCACTCTCCCCATCTCC
CCCCCCTCCCCACCCCCAATTTTGTATTTATTTATTTTTTAATTATTTTGTGCAGCGATGGGGGCGGGGG
GGGGGGGGGGGCGCGCGCCRGGSGGGGSGGGGSGGGGSGRGGGGSGGGGSGGGGSGAGGCGGAGAGGTGC
GGCGGCAGCCAATCAGAGCGGCGCGCTCCGAAAGTTTCCTTTTATGGCGAGGCGGCGGCGGCGGCGGCCC
TATAAAAAGCGAAGCGCGCGGCGGGCGGGAGTCGCTGCGCGCTGCCTTCGCCCCGTGCCCCGCTCCGCCG
CCGCCTCGCGCCGCCCGCCCCGGCTCTGACTGACCGCGTTACTCCCACAGGTGAGCGGGCGGGACGGCCC
TTCTCCTCCGGGCTGTAATTAGCTGAGCAAGAGGTAAGGGTTTAAGGGATGGTTGGTTGGTGGGGTATTA
ATGTTTAATTACCTGGAGCACCTGCCTGAAATCACTTTTTTTCAGGTTGGACCGGTGCCACCATGGACTA
TAAGGACCACGACGGAGACTACAAGGATCATGATATTGATTACAAAGACGATGACGATAAGATGGCCCCA
AAGAAGAAGCGGAAGGTCGGTATCCACGGAGTCCCAGCAGCCGACAAGAAGTACAGCATCGGCCTGGACA
TCGGCACCAACTCTGTGGGCTGGGCCGTGATCACCGACGAGTACAAGGTGCCCAGCAAGAAATTCAAGGT
GCTGGGCAACACCGACCGGCACAGCATCAAGAAGAACCTGATCGGAGCCCTGCTGTTCGACAGCGGCGAA
ACAGCCGAGGCCACCCGGCTGAAGAGAACCGCCAGAAGAAGATACACCAGACGGAAGAACCGGATCTGCT
ATCTGCAAGAGATCTTCAGCAACGAGATGGCCAAGGTGGACGACAGCTTCTTCCACAGACTGGAAGAGTC
CTTCCTGGTGGAAGAGGATAAGAAGCACGAGCGGCACCCCATCTTCGGCAACATCGTGGACGAGGTGGCC
TACCACGAGAAGTACCCCACCATCTACCACCTGAGAAAGAAACTGGTGGACAGCACCGACAAGGCCGACC
TGCGGCTGATCTATCTGGCCCTGGCCCACATGATCAAGTTCCGGGGCCACTTCCTGATCGAGGGCGACCT
GAACCCCGACAACAGCGACGTGGACAAGCTGTTCATCCAGCTGGTGCAGACCTACAACCAGCTGTTCGAG
GAAAACCCCATCAACGCCAGCGGCGTGGACGCCAAGGCCATCCTGTCTGCCAGACTGAGCAAGAGCAGAC
GGCTGGAAAATCTGATCGCCCAGCTGCCCGGCGAGAAGAAGAATGGCCTGTTCGGAAACCTGATTGCCCT
GAGCCTGGGCCTGACCCCCAACTTCAAGAGCAACTTCGACCTGGCCGAGGATGCCAAACTGCAGCTGAGC
AAGGACACCTACGACGACGACCTGGACAACCTGCTGGCCCAGATCGGCGACCAGTACGCCGACCTGTTTC
TGGCCGCCAAGAACCTGTCCGACGCCATCCTGCTGAGCGACATCCTGAGAGTGAACACCGAGATCACCAA
GGCCCCCCTGAGCGCCTCTATGATCAAGAGATACGACGAGCACCACCAGGACCTGACCCTGCTGAAAGCT
CTCGTGCGGCAGCAGCTGCCTGAGAAGTACAAAGAGATTTTCTTCGACCAGAGCAAGAACGGCTACGCCG
GCTACATTGACGGCGGAGCCAGCCAGGAAGAGTTCTACAAGTTCATCAAGCCCATCCTGGAAAAGATGGA
CGGCACCGAGGAACTGCTCGTGAAGCTGAACAGAGAGGACCTGCTGCGGAAGCAGCGGACCTTCGACAAC
GGCAGCATCCCCCACCAGATCCACCTGGGAGAGCTGCACGCCATTCTGCGGCGGCAGGAAGATTTTTACC
CATTCCTGAAGGACAACCGGGAAAAGATCGAGAAGATCCTGACCTTCCGCATCCCCTACTACGTGGGCCC
TCTGGCCAGGGGAAACAGCAGATTCGCCTGGATGACCAGAAAGAGCGAGGAAACCATCACCCCCTGGAAC
TTCGAGGAAGTGGTGGACAAGGGCGCTTCCGCCCAGAGCTTCATCGAGCGGATGACCAACTTCGATAAGA
ACCTGCCCAACGAGAAGGTGCTGCCCAAGCACAGCCTGCTGTACGAGTACTTCACCGTGTATAACGAGCT
GACCAAAGTGAAATACGTGACCGAGGGAATGAGAAAGCCCGCCTTCCTGAGCGGCGAGCAGAAAAAGGCC
ATCGTGGACCTGCTGTTCAAGACCAACCGGAAAGTGACCGTGAAGCAGCTGAAAGAGGACTACTTCAAGA
AAATCGAGTGCTTCGACTCCGTGGAAATCTCCGGCGTGGAAGATCGGTTCAACGCCTCCCTGGGCACATA
CCACGATCTGCTGAAAATTATCAAGGACAAGGACTTCCTGGACAATGAGGAAAACGAGGACATTCTGGAA
GATATCGTGCTGACCCTGACACTGTTTGAGGACAGAGAGATGATCGAGGAACGGCTGAAAACCTATGCCC
ACCTGTTCGACGACAAAGTGATGAAGCAGCTGAAGCGGCGGAGATACACCGGCTGGGGCAGGCTGAGCCG
GAAGCTGATCAACGGCATCCGGGACAAGCAGTCCGGCAAGACAATCCTGGATTTCCTGAAGTCCGACGGC
TTCGCCAACAGAAACTTCATGCAGCTGATCCACGACGACAGCCTGACCTTTAAAGAGGACATCCAGAAAG
CCCAGGTGTCCGGCCAGGGCGATAGCCTGCACGAGCACATTGCCAATCTGGCCGGCAGCCCCGCCATTAA
GAAGGGCATCCTGCAGACAGTGAAGGTGGTGGACGAGCTCGTGAAAGTGATGGGCCGGCACAAGCCCGAG
AACATCGTGATCGAAATGGCCAGAGAGAACCAGACCACCCAGAAGGGACAGAAGAACAGCCGCGAGAGAA
TGAAGCGGATCGAAGAGGGCATCAAAGAGCTGGGCAGCCAGATCCTGAAAGAACACCCCGTGGAAAACAC
CCAGCTGCAGAACGAGAAGCTGTACCTGTACTACCTGCAGAATGGGCGGGATATGTACGTGGACCAGGAA
CTGGACATCAACCGGCTGTCCGACTACGATGTGGACCATATCGTGCCTCAGAGCTTTCTGAAGGACGACT
CCATCGACAACAAGGTGCTGACCAGAAGCGACAAGAACCGGGGCAAGAGCGACAACGTGCCCTCCGAAGA
GGTCGTGAAGAAGATGAAGAACTACTGGCGGCAGCTGCTGAACGCCAAGCTGATTACCCAGAGAAAGTTC
GACAATCTGACCAAGGCCGAGAGAGGCGGCCTGAGCGAACTGGATAAGGCCGGCTTCATCAAGAGACAGC
TGGTGGAAACCCGGCAGATCACAAAGCACGTGGCACAGATCCTGGACTCCCGGATGAACACTAAGTACGA
CGAGAATGACAAGCTGATCCGGGAAGTGAAAGTGATCACCCTGAAGTCCAAGCTGGTGTCCGATTTCCGG
AAGGATTTCCAGTTTTACAAAGTGCGCGAGATCAACAACTACCACCACGCCCACGACGCCTACCTGAACG
CCGTCGTGGGAACCGCCCTGATCAAAAAGTACCCTAAGCTGGAAAGCGAGTTCGTGTACGGCGACTACAA
GGTGTACGACGTGCGGAAGATGATCGCCAAGAGCGAGCAGGAAATCGGCAAGGCTACCGCCAAGTACTTC
TTCTACAGCAACATCATGAACTTTTTCAAGACCGAGATTACCCTGGCCAACGGCGAGATCCGGAAGCGGC
CTCTGATCGAGACAAACGGCGAAACCGGGGAGATCGTGTGGGATAAGGGCCGGGATTTTGCCACCGTGCG
GAAAGTGCTGAGCATGCCCCAAGTGAATATCGTGAAAAAGACCGAGGTGCAGACAGGCGGCTTCAGCAAA
GAGTCTATCCTGCCCAAGAGGAACAGCGATAAGCTGATCGCCAGAAAGAAGGACTGGGACCCTAAGAAGT
ACGGCGGCTTCGACAGCCCCACCGTGGCCTATTCTGTGCTGGTGGTGGCCAAAGTGGAAAAGGGCAAGTC
CAAGAAACTGAAGAGTGTGAAAGAGCTGCTGGGGATCACCATCATGGAAAGAAGCAGCTTCGAGAAGAAT
CCCATCGACTTTCTGGAAGCCAAGGGCTACAAAGAAGTGAAAAAGGACCTGATCATCAAGCTGCCTAAGT
ACTCCCTGTTCGAGCTGGAAAACGGCCGGAAGAGAATGCTGGCCTCTGCCGGCGAACTGCAGAAGGGAAA
CGAACTGGCCCTGCCCTCCAAATATGTGAACTTCCTGTACCTGGCCAGCCACTATGAGAAGCTGAAGGGC
TCCCCCGAGGATAATGAGCAGAAACAGCTGTTTGTGGAACAGCACAAGCACTACCTGGACGAGATCATCG
AGCAGATCAGCGAGTTCTCCAAGAGAGTGATCCTGGCCGACGCTAATCTGGACAAAGTGCTGTCCGCCTA
CAACAAGCACCGGGATAAGCCCATCAGAGAGCAGGCCGAGAATATCATCCACCTGTTTACCCTGACCAAT
CTGGGAGCCCCTGCCGCCTTCAAGTACTTTGACACCACCATCGACCGGAAGAGGTACACCAGCACCAAAG
AGGTGCTGGACGCCACCCTGATCCACCAGAGCATCACCGGCCTGTACGAGACACGGATCGACCTGTCTCA
GCTGGGAGGCGACAAAAGGCCGGCGGCCACGAAAAAGGCCGGCCAGGCAAAAAAGAAAAAGTAAGAATTC
CTAGAGCTCGCTGATCAGCCTCGACTGTGCCTTCTAGTTGCCAGCCATCTGTTGTTTGCCCCTCCCCCGT
GCCTTCCTTGACCCTGGAAGGTGCCACTCCCACTGTCCTTTCCTAATAAAATGAGGAAATTGCATCGCAT
TGTCTGAGTAGGTGTCATTCTATTCTGGGGGGTGGGGTGGGGCAGGACAGCAAGGGGGAGGATTGGGAAG
AGAATAGCAGGCATGCTGGGGAGCGGCCGCAGGAACCCCTAGTGATGGAGTTGGCCACTCCCTCTCTGCG
CGCTCGCTCGCTCACTGAGGCCGGGCGACCAAAGGTCGCCCGACGCCCGGGCTTTGCCCGGGCGGCCTCA
GTGAGCGAGCGAGCGCGCAGCTGCCTGCAGGGGCGCCTGATGCGGTATTTTCTCCTTACGCATCTGTGCG
GTATTTCACACCGCATA
[95 nt withheld, positions 5968-6062]
T
[46 nt withheld, positions 6064-6109]
C
[141 nt withheld, positions 6111-6251]
CCTTTGACGTTGGAGTCCACGTTCTTT
[37 nt withheld, positions 6279-6315]
ACTCTATCTCGGGCTATTCTTTTGATTTATAAGGGATTTTGCCGATTTCGGTCTATTGGTTAAAAAATGA
GCTGATTTAACAAAAATTTAACGCGAATTTTAACAAAATATTAACGTTTACAATTTTATGGTGCACTCTC
AGTACAATCTGCTCTGATGCCGCATAGTTAAGCCAGCCCCGACACCCGCCAACACCCGCTGACGCGCCCT
GACGGGCTTGTCTGCTCCCGGCATCCGCTTACAGACAAGCTGTGACCGTCTCCGGGAGCTGCATGTGTCA
GAGGTTTTCACCGTCATCACCGAAACGCGCGAGACGAAAGGGCCTCGTGATACGCCTATTTTTATAGGTT
AATGTCATGATAATAATGGTTTCTTAGACGTCAGGTGGCACTTTTCGGGGAAATGTGCGCGGAACCCCTA
TTTGTTTATTTTTCTAAATACATTCAAATATGTATCCGCTCATGAGACAATAACCCTGATAAATGCTTCA
ATAATATTGAAAAAGGAAGAGTATGAGTATTCAACATTTCCGTGTCGCCCTTATTCCCTTTTTTGCGGCA
TTTTGCCTTCCTGTTTTTGCTCACCCAGAAACGCTGGTGAAAGTAAAAGATGCTGAAGATCAGTTGGGTG
CACGAGTGGGTTACATCGAACTGGATCTCAACAGCGGTAAGATCCTTGAGAGTTTTCGCCCCGAAGAACG
TTTTCCAATGATGAGCACTTTTAAAGTTCTGCTATGTGGCGCGGTATTATCCCGTATTGACGCCGGGCAA
GAGCAACTCGGTCGCCGCATACACTATTCTCAGAATGACTTGGTTGAGTACTCACCAGTCACAGAAAAGC
ATCTTACGGATGGCATGACAGTAAGAGAATTATGCAGTGCTGCCATAACCATGAGTGATAACACTGCGGC
CAACTTACTTCTGACAACGATCGGAGGACCGAAGGAGCTAACCGCTTTTTTGCACAACATGGGGGATCAT
GTAACTCGCCTTGATCGTTGGGAACCGGAGCTGAATGAAGCCATACCAAACGACGAGCGTGACACCACGA
TGCCTGTAGCAATGGCAACAACGTTGCGCAAACTATTAACTGGCGAACTACTTACTCTAGCTTCCCGGCA
ACAATTAATAGACTGGATGGAGGCGGATAAAGTTGCAGGACCACTTCTGCGCTCGGCCCTTCCGGCTGGC
TGGTTTATTGCTGATAAATCTGGAGCCGGTGAGCGTGGAAGCCGCGGTATCATTGCAGCACTGGGGCCAG
ATGGTAAGCCCTCCCGTATCGTAGTTATCTACACGACGGGGAGTCAGGCAACTATGGATGAACGAAATAG
ACAGATCGCTGAGATAGGTGCCTCACTGATTAAGCATTGGTAACTGTCAGACCAAGTTTACTCATATATA
CTTTAGATTGATTTAAAACTTCATTTTTAATTTAAAAGGATCTAGGTGAAGATCCTTTTTGATAATCTCA
TGACCAAAATCCCTTAACGTGAGTTTTCGTTCCACTGAGCGTCAGACCCCGTAGAAAAGATCAAAGGATC
TTCTTGAGATCCTTTTTTTCTGCGCGTAATCTGCTGCTTGCAAACAAAAAAACCACCGCTACCAGCGGTG
GTTTGTTTGCCGGATCAAGAGCTACCAACTCTTTTTCCGAAGGTAACTGGCTTCAGCAGAGCGCAGATAC
CAAATACTGTTCTTCTAGTGTAGCCGTAGTTAGGCCACCACTTCAAGAACTCTGTAGCACCGCCTACATA
CCTCGCTCTGCTAATCCTGTTACCAGTGGCTGCTGCCAGTGGCGATAAGTCGTGTCTTACCGGGTTGGAC
TCAAGACGATAGTTACCGGATAAGGCGCAGCGGTCGGGCTGAACGGGGGGTTCGTGCACACAGCCCAGCT
TGGAGCGAACGACCTACACCGAACTGAGATACCTACAGCGTGAGCTATGAGAAAGCGCCACGCTTCCCGA
AGGGAGAAAGGCGGACAGGTATCCGGTAAGCGGCAGGGTCGGAACAGGAGAGCGCACGAGGGAGCTTCCA
GGGGGAAACGCCTGGTATCTTTATAGTCCTGTCGGGTTTCGCCACCTCTGACTTGAGCGTCGATTTTTGT
GATGCTCGTCAGGGGGGCGGAGCCTATGGAAAAACGCCAGCAACGCGGCCTTTTTACGGTTCCTGGCCTT
TTGCTGGCCTTTTGCTCACATGT
